>Addgene plasmid #66289 | GAL2-Tango | depositor partial sequence | sequence record 113191 | empty Tango
GACGGATCGGGAGATCTCCCGATCCCCTATGGTGCACTCTCAGTACAATCTGCTCTGATGCCGCATAGTT
AAGCCAGTATCTGCTCCCTGCTTGTGTGTTGGAGGTCGCTGAGTAGTGCGCGAGCAAAATTTAAGCTACA
ACAAGGCAAGGCTTGACCGACAATTGCATGAAGAATCTGCTTAGGGTTAGGCGTTTTGCGCTGCTTCGCG
ATGTACGGGCCAGATATACGCGTTGACATTGATTATTGACTAGTTATTAATAGTAATCAATTACGGGGTC
ATTAGTTCATAGCCCATATATGGAGTTCCGCGTTACATAACTTACGGTAAATGGCCCGCCTGGCTGACCG
CCCAACGACCCCCGCCCATTGACGTCAATAATGACGTATGTTCCCATAGTAACGCCAATAGGGACTTTCC
ATTGACGTCAATGGGTGGAGTATTTACGGTAAACTGCCCACTTGGCAGTACATCAAGTGTATCATATGCC
AAGTACGCCCCCTATTGACGTCAATGACGGTAAATGGCCCGCCTGGCATTATGCCCAGTACATGACCTTA
TGGGACTTTCCTACTTGGCAGTACATCTACGTATTAGTCATCGCTATTACCATGGTGATGCGGTTTTGGC
AGTACATCAATGGGCGTGGATAGCGGTTTGACTCACGGGGATTTCCAAGTCTCCACCCCATTGACGTCAA
TGGGAGTTTGTTTTGGCACCAAAATCAACGGGACTTTCCAAAATGTCGTAACAACTCCGCCCCATTGACG
CAAATGGGCGGTAGGCGTGTACGGTGGGAGGTCTATATAAGCAGAGCTCTCTGGCTAACTAGAGAACCCA
CTGCTTACTGGCTTATCGAAATTAATACGACTCACTATAGGGAGACCCAAGCTGGCTAGCGTTTAAACTT
AAGCTTGGTACCGAGCTCGGATCCACTAGTCCAGTGTGGTGGAATTCTGCAGATATCCAGCACAGTGGCG
GCCGCGCCACCATGAAGACGATCATCGCCCTGAGCTACATCTTCTGCCTGGTATTCGCCGACTACAAGGA
CGATGATGACGCCAGCATCGATACCGGTGGACGCACCCCACCCAGCCTGGGTCCCCAAGATGAGTCCTGC
ACCACCGCCAGCTCCTCCCTGGCCAAGGACACTTCATCGACCGGTGAGAACCTGTACTTCCAGCTAAGAT
TAGATAAAAGTAAAGTGATTAACAGCGCATTAGAGCTGCTTAATGAGGTCGGAATCGAAGGTTTAACAAC
CCGTAAACTCGCCCAGAAGCTAGGTGTAGAGCAGCCTACATTGTATTGGCATGTAAAAAATAAGCGGGCT
TTGCTCGACGCCTTAGCCATTGAGATGTTAGATAGGCACCATACTCACTTTTGCCCTTTAGAAGGGGAAA
GCTGGCAAGATTTTTTACGTAATAACGCTAAAAGTTTTAGATGTGCTTTACTAAGTCATCGCGATGGAGC
AAAAGTACATTTAGGTACACGGCCTACAGAAAAACAGTATGAAACTCTCGAAAATCAATTAGCCTTTTTA
TGCCAACAAGGTTTTTCACTAGAGAATGCATTATATGCACTCAGCGCTGTGGGGCATTTTACTTTAGGTT
GCGTATTGGAAGATCAAGAGCATCAAGTCGCTAAAGAAGAAAGGGAAACACCTACTACTGATAGTATGCC
GCCATTATTACGACAAGCTATCGAATTATTTGATCACCAAGGTGCAGAGCCAGCCTTCTTATTCGGCCTT
GAATTGATCATATGCGGATTAGAAAAACAACTTAAATGTGAAAGTGGGTCCGCGTACAGCCGCGCGCGTA
CGAAAAACAATTACGGGTCTACCATCGAGGGCCTGCTCGATCTCCCGGACGACGACGCCCCCGAAGAGGC
GGGGCTGGCGGCTCCGCGCCTGTCCTTTCTCCCCGCGGGACACACGCGCAGACTGTCGACGGCCCCCCCG
ACCGATGTCAGCCTGGGGGACGAGCTCCACTTAGACGGCGAGGACGTGGCGATGGCGCATGCCGACGCGC
TAGACGATTTCGATCTGGACATGTTGGGGGACGGGGATTCCCCGGGTCCGGGATTTACCCCCCACGACTC
CGCCCCCTACGGCGCTCTGGATATGGCCGACTTCGAGTTTGAGCAGATGTTTACCGATGCCCTTGGAATT
GACGAGTACGGTGGGTAGCTCGAGTCTAGAGGGCCCGTTTAAACCCGCTGATCAGCCTCGACTGTGCCTT
CTAGTTGCCAGCCATCTGTTGTTTGCCCCTCCCCCGTGCCTTCCTTGACCCTGGAAGGTGCCACTCCCAC
TGTCCTTTCCTAATAAAATGAGGAAATTGCATCGCATTGTCTGAGTAGGTGTCATTCTATTCTGGGGGGT
GGGGTGGGGCAGGACAGCAAGGGGGAGGATTGGGAAGACAATAGCAGGCATGCTGGGGATGCGGTGGGCT
CTATGGCTTCTGAGGCGGAAAGAACCAGCTGGGGCTCTAGGGGGTATCCCC
[124 nt withheld, positions 2502-2625]
C
[91 nt withheld, positions 2627-2717]
A
[49 nt withheld, positions 2719-2767]
CCTTTGACGTTGGAGTCCACGTTCTTT
[37 nt withheld, positions 2795-2831]
ACCCTATCTCGGTCTATTCTTTTGATTTATAAGGGATTTTGCCGATTTCGGCCTATTGGTTAAAAAATGA
GCTGATTTAACAAAAATTTAACGCGAATTAATTCTGTGGAATGTGTGTCAGTTAGGGTGTGGAAAGTCCC
CAGGCTCCCCAGCAGGCAGAAGTATGCAAAGCATGCATCTCAATTAGTCAGCAACCAGGTGTGGAAAGTC
CCCAGGCTCCCCAGCAGGCAGAAGTATGCAAAGCATGCATCTCAATTAGTCAGCAACCATAGTCCCGCCC
CTAACTCCGCCCATCCCGCCCCTAACTCCGCCCAGTTCCGCCCATTCTCCGCCCCATGGCTGACTAATTT
TTTTTATTTATGCAGAGGCCGAGGCCGCCTCTGCCTCTGAGCTATTCCAGAAGTAGTGAGGAGGCTTTTT
TGGAGGCCTAGGCTTTTGCAAAAAGCTCCCGGGAGCTTGTATATCCATTTTCGGATCTGATCAAGAGACA
GGATGAGGATCGTTTCGCATGATTGAACAAGATGGATTGCACGCAGGTTCTCCGGCCGCTTGGGTGGAGA
GGCTATTCGGCTATGACTGGGCACAACAGACAATCGGCTGCTCTGATGCCGCCGTGTTCCGGCTGTCAGC
GCAGGGGCGCCCGGTTCTTTTTGTCAAGACCGACCTGTCCGGTGCCCTGAATGAACTGCAGGACGAGGCA
GCGCGGCTATCGTGGCTGGCCACGACGGGCGTTCCTTGCGCAGCTGTGCTCGACGTTGTCACTGAAGCGG
GAAGGGACTGGCTGCTATTGGGCGAAGTGCCGGGGCAGGATCTCCTGTCATCTCACCTTGCTCCTGCCGA
GAAAGTATCCATCATGGCTGATGCAATGCGGCGGCTGCATACGCTTGATCCGGCTACCTGCCCATTCGAC
CACCAAGCGAAACATCGCATCGAGCGAGCACGTACTCGGATGGAAGCCGGTCTTGTCGATCAGGATGATC
TGGACGAAGAGCATCAGGGGCTCGCGCCAGCCGAACTGTTCGCCAGGCTCAAGGCGCGCATGCCCGACGG
CGAGGATCTCGTCGTGACCCATGGCGATGCCTGCTTGCCGAATATCATGGTGGAAAATGGCCGCTTTTCT
GGATTCATCGACTGTGGCCGGCTGGGTGTGGCGGACCGCTATCAGGACATAGCGTTGGCTACCCGTGATA
TTGCTGAAGAGCTTGGCGGCGAATGGGCTGACCGCTTCCTCGTGCTTTACGGTATCGCCGCTCCCGATTC
GCAGCGCATCGCCTTCTATCGCCTTCTTGACGAGTTCTTCTGAGCGGGACTCTGGGGTTCGAAATGACCG
ACCAAGCGACGCCCAACCTGCCATCACGAGATTTCGATTCCACCGCCGCCTTCTATGAAAGGTTGGGCTT
CGGAATCGTTTTCCGGGACGCCGGCTGGATGATCCTCCAGCGCGGGGATCTCATGCTGGAGTTCTTCGCC
CACCCCAACTTGTTTATTGCAGCTTATAATGGTTACAAATAAAGCAATAGCATCACAAATTTCACAAATA
AAGCATTTTTTTCACTGCATTCTAGTTGTGGTTTGTCCAAACTCATCAATGTATCTTATCATGTCTGTAT
ACCGTCGACCTCTAGCTAGAGCTTGGCGTAATCATGGTCATAGCTGTTTCCTGTGTGAAATTGTTATCCG
CTCACAATTCCACACAACATACGAGCCGGAAGCATAAAGTGTAAAGCCTGGGGTGCCTAATGAGTGAGCT
AACTCACATTAATTGCGTTGCGCTCACTGCCCGCTTTCCAGTCGGGAAACCTGTCGTGCCAGCTGCATTA
ATGAATCGGCCAACGCGCGGGGAGAGGCGGTTTGCGTATTGGGCGCTCTTCCGCTTCCTCGCTCACTGAC
TCGCTGCGCTCGGTCGTTCGGCTGCGGCGAGCGGTATCAGCTCACTCAAAGGCGGTAATACGGTTATCCA
CAGAATCAGGGGATAACGCAGGAAAGAACATGTGAGCAAAAGGCCAGCAAAAGGCCAGGAACCGTAAAAA
GGCCGCGTTGCTGGCGTTTTTCCATAGGCTCCGCCCCCCTGACGAGCATCACAAAAATCGACGCTCAAGT
CAGAGGTGGCGAAACCCGACAGGACTATAAAGATACCAGGCGTTTCCCCCTGGAAGCTCCCTCGTGCGCT
CTCCTGTTCCGACCCTGCCGCTTACCGGATACCTGTCCGCCTTTCTCCCTTCGGGAAGCGTGGCGCTTTC
TCATAGCTCACGCTGTAGGTATCTCAGTTCGGTGTAGGTCGTTCGCTCCAAGCTGGGCTGTGTGCACGAA
CCCCCCGTTCAGCCCGACCGCTGCGCCTTATCCGGTAACTATCGTCTTGAGTCCAACCCGGTAAGACACG
ACTTATCGCCACTGGCAGCAGCCACTGGTAACAGGATTAGCAGAGCGAGGTATGTAGGCGGTGCTACAGA
GTTCTTGAAGTGGTGGCCTAACTACGGCTACACTAGAAGAACAGTATTTGGTATCTGCGCTCTGCTGAAG
CCAGTTACCTTCGGAAAAAGAGTTGGTAGCTCTTGATCCGGCAAACAAACCACCGCTGGTAGCGGTTTTT
TTGTTTGCAAGCAGCAGATTACGCGCAGAAAAAAAGGATCTCAAGAAGATCCTTTGATCTTTTCTACGGG
GTCTGACGCTCAGTGGAACGAAAACTCACGTTAAGGGATTTTGGTCATGAGATTATCAAAAAGGATCTTC
ACCTAGATCCTTTTAAATTAAAAATGAAGTTTTAAATCAATCTAAAGTATATATGAGTAAACTTGGTCTG
ACAGTTACCAATGCTTAATCAGTGAGGCACCTATCTCAGCGATCTGTCTATTTCGTTCATCCATAGTTGC
CTGACTCCCCGTCGTGTAGATAACTACGATACGGGAGGGCTTACCATCTGGCCCCAGTGCTGCAATGATA
CCGCGAGACCCACGCTCACCGGCTCCAGATTTATCAGCAATAAACCAGCCAGCCGGAAGGGCCGAGCGCA
GAAGTGGTCCTGCAACTTTATCCGCCTCCATCCAGTCTATTAATTGTTGCCGGGAAGCTAGAGTAAGTAG
TTCGCCAGTTAATAGTTTGCGCAACGTTGTTGCCATTGCTACAGGCATCGTGGTGTCACGCTCGTCGTTT
GGTATGGCTTCATTCAGCTCCGGTTCCCAACGATCAAGGCGAGTTACATGATCCCCCATGTTGTGCAAAA
AAGCGGTTAGCTCCTTCGGTCCTCCGATCGTTGTCAGAAGTAAGTTGGCCGCAGTGTTATCACTCATGGT
TATGGCAGCACTGCATAATTCTCTTACTGTCATGCCATCCGTAAGATGCTTTTCTGTGACTGGTGAGTAC
TCAACCAAGTCATTCTGAGAATAGTGTATGCGGCGACCGAGTTGCTCTTGCCCGGCGTCAATACGGGATA
ATACCGCGCCACATAGCAGAACTTTAAAAGTGCTCATCATTGGAAAACGTTCTTCGGGGCGAAAACTCTC
AAGGATCTTACCGCTGTTGAGATCCAGTTCGATGTAACCCACTCGTGCACCCAACTGATCTTCAGCATCT
TTTACTTTCACCAGCGTTTCTGGGTGAGCAAAAACAGGAAGGCAAAATGCCGCAAAAAAGGGAATAAGGG
CGACACGGAAATGTTGAATACTCATACTCTTCCTTTTTCAATATTATTGAAGCATTTATCAGGGTTATTG
TCTCATGAGCGGATACATATTTGAATGTATTTAGAAAAATAAACAAATAGGGGTTCCGCGCACATTTCCC
CGAAAAGTGCCACCTGACGTC
