>Addgene plasmid #66289 | GAL2-Tango | depositor partial sequence | sequence record 113192 | GAL2
ATGAATGTGAGTGGGTGTCCCGGCGCAGGAAACGCATCACAGGCAGGCGGCGGGGGAGGATGGCACCCTG
AGGCCGTGATTGTTCCCCTGCTGTTCGCCCTGATATTCCTGGTGGGCACCGTTGGCAACACCCTGGTTCT
GGCCGTCCTGCTTCGAGGTGGGCAGGCCGTCTCTACTACCAACCTGTTCATCCTGAACTTGGGGGTCGCA
GACCTGTGCTTTATACTGTGCTGCGTGCCATTCCAGGCAACCATATACACCCTTGACGGCTGGGTATTCG
GGTCCCTTCTCTGCAAGGCAGTCCACTTTTTGATTTTTCTCACGATGCATGCCTCCTCCTTTACATTGGC
AGCTGTGAGCCTGGATAGGTATCTTGCGATTAGATACCCCCTGCACAGTAGAGAACTGAGGACACCTCGG
AATGCTCTGGCGGCAATCGGGCTGATCTGGGGCCTGAGCCTGCTGTTCAGTGGCCCATACCTCTCATACT
ACCGGCAGAGTCAGCTTGCCAACCTCACTGTGTGTCACCCTGCTTGGAGTGCCCCTCGCCGCCGCGCCAT
GGACATCTGTACGTTTGTATTTAGCTACCTCCTGCCCGTGCTCGTACTGGGGCTGACTTATGCGCGCACA
TTGCGCTATCTCTGGAGAGCTGTCGATCCCGTCGCTGCAGGCTCCGGGGCGAGACGCGCGAAAAGGAAAG
TCACCCGAATGATTTTGATAGTGGCCGCGCTTTTTTGTCTGTGCTGGATGCCACACCACGCTCTGATCTT
GTGTGTGTGGTTTGGACAATTTCCTCTGACGAGAGCAACCTACGCCCTCAGGATCTTGAGTCACCTGGTG
AGCTATGCCAATTCTTGCGTTAACCCTATCGTCTACGCCCTGGTGAGCAAGCACTTCAGAAAAGGCTTCA
GGACCATCTGCGCCGGGCTTCTGGGGAGAGCTCCCGGCCGGGCGAGTGGTCGAGTGTGCGCTGCCGCAAG
GGGTACCCATAGTGGAAGCGTGCTGGAGAGAGAAAGCTCTGACCTGCTTCACATGTCTGAAGCAGCAGGG
GCGTTGAGGCCTTGTCCCGGTGCCTCTCAGCCGTGCATCCTGGAGCCTTGCCCGGGACCTTCATGGCAGG
GCCCAAAAGCCGGGGATAGCATTCTGACCGTGGATGTGGCC
