>Addgene plasmid #66289 | GAL2-Tango | addgene partial sequence | sequence record 117033 | CMV-F 5'-CGCAAATGGGCGGTAGGCGTG-3'
TCTCTGGCTAACTAGAGAACCCACTGCTTACTGGCTTATCGAAATTAATACGACTCACTATAGGGAGACC
CAAGCTGGCTAGCGTTTAAACTTAAGCTTGGTACCGAGCTCGGATCCACTAGTCCAGTGTGGTGGAATTC
TGCAGATATCCAGCACAGTGGCGGCCGCGCCACCATGAAGACGATCATCGCCCTGAGCTACATCTTCTGC
CTGGTATTCGCCGACTACAAGGACGATGATGACGCCAGCATCGATATGAATGTGAGTGGGTGTCCCGGCG
CAGGAAACGCATCACAGGCAGGCGGCGGGGGAGGATGGCACCCTGAGGCCGTGATTGTTCCCCTGCTGTT
CGCCCTGATATTCCTGGTGGGCACCGTTGGCAACACCCTGGTTCTGGCCGTCCTGCTTCGAGGTGGGCAG
GCCGTCTCTACTACCAACCTGTTCATCCTGAACTTGGGGGTCGCAGACCTGTGCTTTATACTGTGCTGCG
TGCCATTCCAGGCAACCATATACACCCTTGACGGCTGGGTATTCGGGTCCCTTCTCTGCAAGGCAGTCCA
CTTTTTGATTTTTCTCACGATGCATGCCTCCTCCTTTACATTGGCAGCTGTGAGCCTGGATAGGTATCTT
GCGATTAGATACCCCCTGCACAGTAGAGAACTGAGGACACCTCGGAATGCTCTGGCGGCAATCGGGCTGA
TCTGGGGCCTGAGCCTGCTGTTCAGTGGCCCATACCTCTCATACTACCGGCAGAGTCAGCTTGCCAACCT
CACTGTGTGTCACCCTGCTTGGAGTGCCCCTCGCCGCCGCGCCATGGACATCTGTACGTTTGTATTTAGC
TACCTCCTGCCCGTGCTCGTACTGGGGCTGACTTATGCGCGCACATTGCGCTATCTCTGGAGAGCTGTCG
ATCCCGTCGCTGCAGGCTCCGGGGCGAGACGCGCGAAAAGGAAAGTCACCCGAATGATTTTGATAGTGGC
CGCGCTTTTTTGTCTGTGCTGGATGCCACACCACGCTCTGATCTTGTGTGTGTGGTTTGGACAATTTCCT
CTGACGAGAGCAACCTACGCCCTCAGGATCTT
