>Addgene plasmid #66289 | GAL2-Tango | addgene partial sequence | sequence record 117687 | Tet-R 5'-GGCGAGTTTACGGGTTGTTA-3'
CTCTAATGCGCTGTTAATCACTTTACTTTTATCTAATCTTAGCTGGAAGTACAGGTTCTCACCGGTCGAT
GAAGTGTCCTTGGCCAGGGAGGAGCTGGCGGTGGTGCAGGACTCATCTTGGGGACCCAGGCTGGGTGGGG
TGCGTCCACCGGTATCGATGGCCACATCCACGGTCAGAATGCTATCCCCGGCTTTTGGGCCCTGCCATGA
AGGTCCCGGGCAAGGCTCCAGGATGCACGGCTGAGAGGCACCGGGACAAGGCCTCAACGCCCCTGCTGCT
TCAGACATGTGAAGCAGGTCAGAGCTTTCTCTCTCCAGCACGCTTCCACTATGGGTACCCCTTGCGGCAG
CGCACACTCGACCACTCGCCCGGCCGGGAGCTCTCCCCAGAAGCCCGGCGCAGATGGTCCTGAAGCCTTT
TCTGAAGTGCTTGCTCACCAGGGCGTAGACGATAGGGTTAACGCAAGAATTGGCATAGCTCACCAGGTGA
CTCAAGATCCTGAGGGCGTAGGTTGCTCTCGTCAGAGGAAATTGTCCAAACCACACACACAAGATCAGAG
CGTGGTGTGGCATCCAGCACAGACAAAAAAGCGCGGCCACTATCAAAATCATTCGGGTGACTTTCCTTTT
CGCGCGTCTCGCCCCGGAGCCTGCAGCGACGGGATCGACAGCTCTCCAGAGATAGCGCAATGTGCGCGCA
TAAGTCAGCCCCAGTACGAGCACGGGCAGGAGGTAGCTAAATACAAACGTACAGATGTCCATGGCGCGGC
GGCGAGGGGCACTCCAAGCAGGGTGACACACAGTGAGGTTGGCAAGCTGACTCTGCCGGTAGTATGAGAG
GTATGGGCCACTGAACAGCAGGCTCAGGCCCCAGATCAGCCCGATTGCCGCCAGAGCATTCCGAGGTGTC
CTCAGTTCTCTACTGTGCAGGGGGTATCTAATCGCAAGATACCTATCCAGGCTCACAGCTGCCAATGTAA
AGGAGGAGGCATGCATCGTGAGAAAAATCAAAAATGG
