[The description below was written by a language model from this plasmid's Addgene catalogue record.]
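Description:
GAL2-Tango is a mammalian expression plasmid from the PRESTO-Tango collection, a set of G protein-coupled receptor constructs built for parallel screening of the human GPCRome by transcriptional readout. It is based on an "empty Tango" backbone of about 6.6 kb that was originally derived from pcDNA3.1(+). The plasmid is maintained at high copy in E. coli under ampicillin selection, and it carries a neomycin resistance marker so that transfected mammalian cells can be selected with G418.

The insert is the human galanin receptor 2 coding sequence (GALR2, about 1.2 kb), driven by the CMV promoter for strong constitutive expression in mammalian cells. The backbone supplies an N-terminal FLAG tag, which allows the receptor to be detected. The depositor's notes indicate that a tTA (tetracycline transactivator) sequence lies downstream of the receptor. This fits the stated purpose, in which transcriptional activation follows arrestin translocation. In Tango-type assays generally, agonist-driven arrestin recruitment to the receptor leads to release of the fused transactivator, which then switches on a reporter gene in the host cell line. The record does not itemise the linker, protease cleavage site or other modules between receptor and tTA, and no feature table is provided to confirm them.

The receptor was cloned by restriction enzymes with NotI at the 5′ end. The 3′ site is uncertain, because most vectors in this series carry XbaI rather than XhoI downstream of tTA. The construct was made under a programme developing tools for understudied druggable proteins, and it is used to measure ligand activity at GALR2 through arrestin recruitment.
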