Addgene plasmid #66289: GAL2-Tango
Purpose: Expression of G protein-coupled receptors for PRESTO-Tango: parallel receptorome expression and screening via transcriptional output, with transcriptional activation following arrestin translocation
Depositing lab: Bryan Roth. Depositing organization: University of North Carolina at Chapel Hill. Publication: PRESTO-Tango as an open-source resource for interrogation of the druggable human GPCRome. Kroeze WK, Sassano MF, Huang XP, Lansu K, McCorvy JD, Giguere PM, Sciaky N, Roth BL. Nat Struct Mol Biol. 2015 May;22(5):362-9. doi: 10.1038/nsmb.3014. Epub 2015 Apr 20. PubMed 25895059.
Backbone
  Vector backbone: empty Tango
  Backbone size w/o insert (bp): 6632
  Vector type: Mammalian Expression
  Selectable markers: Neomycin (select with G418)
Growth in bacteria
  Bacterial resistance: Ampicillin, 100 μg/mL
  Growth temperature: 37°C
  Growth strain: DH5alpha
  Copy number: High Copy
Gene/Insert
  Gene/Insert name: GAL2
  Species: H. sapiens (human)
  Insert size (bp): 1161
  Entrez Gene: GALR2 (a.k.a. GAL2-R, GALNR2, GALR-2)
  Promoter: CMV
  Tag / fusion protein: FLAG (N terminal on backbone)
  Cloning method: Restriction Enzyme; 5′ cloning site NotI (not destroyed); 3′ cloning site XhoI (unknown if destroyed)
  Sequencing primers: 5′ CMV-F; 3′ Tet-R
Terms and licenses: Academic/Nonprofit Terms; Industry Terms: Not Available to Industry
Depositor comments: Please note: Most of the PRESTO-Tango vectors do not contain the XhoI cut site downstream of the tTA sequence and instead carry an XbaI site. If you need to perform an XhoI digest we recommend sequencing with a forward primer at the C-terminus of tTA to determine which of the two sites is present. Suggested primer: 5-gagctccacttagacggcgagg-3. Original backbone was pcDNA3.1(+). These plasmids were generated as part of the Illuminating the Druggable Genome (IDG) program sponsored by the NIH Common Fund. The goal of this program is to identify, gather, and distribute information and resources for proteins that currently are not well-studied yet belong to commonly drug-targeted protein families: protein kinases, non-olfactory G-protein coupled receptors (GPCRs), and ion channels. The IDG program is designed to develop fundamental research tools for understudied proteins, elucidate their function, and disseminate the IDG-related resources and data to the greater scientific community.
How to cite: GAL2-Tango was a gift from Bryan Roth (Addgene plasmid # 66289 ; http://n2t.net/addgene:66289 ; RRID:Addgene_66289)
